Addgene plasmid #142046: TFORF2358
Purpose: Lentiviral vector for overexpressing transcription factor ORFs with unique 24-bp barcodes. Barcodes facilitate identification of transcription factors in pooled screens.
Depositing lab: Feng Zhang. Depositing organization: Broad Institute. Publication: A transcription factor atlas of directed differentiation. Joung J, Ma S, Tay T, Geiger-Schuller KR, Kirchgatterer PC, Verdine VK, Guo B, Arias-Garcia MA, Allen WE, Singh A, Kuksenko O, Abudayyeh OO, Gootenberg JS, Fu Z, Macrae RK, Buenrostro JD, Regev A, Zhang F. Cell. 2023 Jan 5;186(1):209-229.e26. doi: 10.1016/j.cell.2022.11.026. PubMed 36608654.
Backbone
  Vector backbone: pLX_TRC317
  Backbone manufacturer: Broad Institute Genetic Perturbation Platform
  Backbone size w/o insert (bp): 8264
  Vector type: Mammalian Expression, Lentiviral
  Selectable markers: Puromycin
Growth in bacteria
  Bacterial resistance: Ampicillin, 100 μg/mL
  Growth temperature: 37°C
  Growth strain: NEB Stable
  Copy number: High Copy
Gene/Insert
  Gene/Insert name: ZNF644
  Species: H. sapiens (human)
  Insert size (bp): 4085
  Entrez Gene: ZNF644 (a.k.a. BM-005, MYP21, NatF, ZEP-2)
  Promoter: EF1a
  Cloning method: Unknown
  Sequencing primers: 5′ GGGTGGAGACTGAAGTTAGGCCAG; 3′ CACATAGCGTAAAAGGAGCAACATAG
Terms and licenses: Academic/Nonprofit Terms; Industry Terms: Not Available to Industry
Depositor comments: NM_201269,XM_017002491,XM_017002488,XM_017002489,XM_017002490,ENST00000370440,ENST00000337393 . The transcription factor ORF portion of this plasmid was synthesized by Genewiz. Please test multiple small colonies in case of plasmid recombination. To make this collection available in a timely manner, a portion of this collection was not fully sequenced by Addgene. If an Addgene verified full plasmid sequence is not available, please contact us prior to placing an order to request the full sequence.
How to cite: TFORF2358 was a gift from Feng Zhang (Addgene plasmid # 142046 ; http://n2t.net/addgene:142046 ; RRID:Addgene_142046)
