[The description below was written by a language model from this plasmid's Addgene catalogue record and pLannotate feature annotations shown in this document.]
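Description:
TFORF2358 is a lentiviral mammalian expression plasmid built on the pLX_TRC317 backbone. It belongs to a barcoded collection of human transcription factor open reading frames designed for overexpression and pooled screening. It is propagated in E. coli through a high-copy ColE1/pUC-type origin with ampicillin selection (AmpR), and it also carries an f1 origin and remnants of lac/T7/T3 cloning-vector sequence. The depositor cautions that the plasmid can recombine, as is common for LTR-containing vectors.

The payload is human ZNF644, a zinc finger protein thought to act in transcriptional regulation. It is driven by the strong constitutive EF-1α promoter and followed by a WPRE, which enhances transcript stability and expression. The ORF was made by gene synthesis. According to the record, each construct in the collection carries a unique 24-bp barcode that identifies the transcription factor in pooled experiments. The barcode is not annotated in the feature table, although a short U6 promoter fragment lies between the ORF and the WPRE.

The viral framework is third-generation in style. An RSV promoter is fused to a truncated HIV-1 5' LTR, followed by the Ψ packaging signal with a gag fragment, the RRE for Rev-dependent export, a cPPT/CTS, and a self-inactivating ΔU3 3' LTR with a downstream SV40 poly(A) signal. Within the proviral region, upstream of the EF-1α cassette, SV40 early promoter sequences precede a puromycin N-acetyltransferase gene, which allows selection of transduced cells. The construct is used to produce lentivirus for stable ZNF644 overexpression, for example in screens for transcription factors that direct differentiation.
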