Features (pLannotate 1.2.2; 31 found; start..end, strand, type, name):
      1..1179    +  promoter       EF-1α promoter: strong constitutive promoter for human elongation factor EF-1α
   1196..5176    +  CDS            ZNF644: ZN644_HUMAN - Also known as KIAA1221, ZEP2. Experimental evidence at protein level: Swiss-Prot protein existence level 1. May be involved in transcriptional regulation. From Homo sapiens (Human).
   5192..5245    +  promoter       U6 promoter (fragment): RNA polymerase III promoter for human U6 snRNA
   5287..5875    +  misc_feature   WPRE: woodchuck hepatitis virus posttranscriptional regulatory element
   5926..5945    +  misc_feature   cPPT/CTS (fragment): central polypurine tract and central termination sequence of HIV-1
   5947..6180    +  LTR            3' LTR (ΔU3): self-inactivating 3' long terminal repeat (LTR) from HIV-1
   6258..6379    +  polyA_signal   SV40 poly(A) signal: SV40 polyadenylation signal
   6419..6554    +  rep_origin     SV40 ori: SV40 origin of replication
   6575..6593    -  promoter       T7 promoter: promoter for bacteriophage T7 RNA polymerase
   6601..6756    +  CDS            lacZα (fragment): LacZα fragment of β-galactosidase; lacZ fragment
   6761..7189    +  rep_origin     f1 ori (sequence partly withheld): f1 bacteriophage origin of replication; arrow indicates direction of (+) strand synthesis
   7242..7346    +  promoter       AmpR promoter: bla
   7347..8207    +  CDS            AmpR: β-lactamase; bla; confers resistance to ampicillin, carbenicillin, and related antibiotics
   8378..8966    +  rep_origin     ori: high-copy-number ColE1/pMB1/pBR322/pUC origin of replication
   9149..9241    +  CDS            lacI (fragment): lac repressor; lacI; The lac repressor binds to the lac operator to inhibit transcription in E. coli. This inhibition can be relieved by adding lactose or isopropyl-β-D-thiogalactopyranoside (IPTG).
   9254..9275    +  protein_bind   CAP binding site: CAP binding activates transcription in the presence of cAMP. E. coli catabolite activator protein
   9290..9320    +  promoter       lac promoter: promoter for the E. coli lac operon
   9324..9346    +  protein_bind   lac operator (fragment): The lac repressor binds to the lac operator to inhibit transcription in E. coli. This inhibition can be relieved by adding lactose or isopropyl-β-D-thiogalactopyranoside (IPTG). lac repressor encoded by lacI
   9389..9407    +  promoter       T3 promoter: promoter for bacteriophage T3 RNA polymerase
   9435..9661    +  promoter       RSV promoter: Rous sarcoma virus enhancer/promoter
   9662..9842    +  LTR            5' LTR (truncated): truncated 5' long terminal repeat (LTR) from HIV-1
   9889..10014   +  misc_feature   HIV-1 Ψ: packaging signal of human immunodeficiency virus type 1
   9998..10361   +  CDS            HIV-1 gag (fragment): gag protein from human immunodeficiency virus 1; gag
  10507..10740   +  misc_feature   RRE: The Rev response element (RRE) of HIV-1 allows for Rev-dependent mRNA export from the nucleus to the cytoplasm.
  11117..11143   +  CDS            Rev (fragment): human immunodeficiency virus 1 (HIV-1) Rev protein; rev; enhances nuclear export of unspliced and incompletely spliced viral mRNAs
  11150..11173   +  promoter       SV40 promoter (fragment): SV40 early promoter
  11174..11245   +  promoter       SV40 promoter (fragment): SV40 enhancer and early promoter
  11269..11404   +  rep_origin     SV40 ori: SV40 origin of replication
  11450..12046   +  CDS            PuroR (fragment): puromycin N-acetyltransferase; pac from Streptomyces; confers resistance to puromycin
  12095..12212   +  misc_feature   cPPT/CTS: central polypurine tract and central termination sequence of HIV-1
  12277..12343   +  CDS            small t antigen (fragment): SV40 (simian virus 40) small t antigen
>Addgene plasmid #142046 | TFORF2358 | addgene full sequence | sequence record 326359 | Addgene NGS Result
GGCTCCGGTGCCCGTCAGTGGGCAGAGCGCACATCGCCCACAGTCCCCGAGAAGTTGGGGGGAGGGGTCG
GCAATTGAACCGGTGCCTAGAGAAGGTGGCGCGGGGTAAACTGGGAAAGTGATGTCGTGTACTGGCTCCG
CCTTTTTCCCGAGGGTGGGGGAGAACCGTATATAAGTGCAGTAGTCGCCGTGAACGTTCTTTTTCGCAAC
GGGTTTGCCGCCAGAACACAGGTAAGTGCCGTGTGTGGTTCCCGCGGGCCTGGCCTCTTTACGGGTTATG
GCCCTTGCGTGCCTTGAATTACTTCCACCTGGCTGCAGTACGTGATTCTTGATCCCGAGCTTCGGGTTGG
AAGTGGGTGGGAGAGTTCGAGGCCTTGCGCTTAAGGAGCCCCTTCGCCTCGTGCTTGAGTTGAGGCCTGG
CCTGGGCGCTGGGGCCGCCGCGTGCGAATCTGGTGGCACCTTCGCGCCTGTCTCGCTGCTTTCGATAAGT
CTCTAGCCATTTAAAATTTTTGATGACCTGCTGCGACGCTTTTTTTCTGGCAAGATAGTCTTGTAAATGC
GGGCCAAGATCTGCACACTGGTATTTCGGTTTTTGGGGCCGCGGGCGGCGACGGGGCCCGTGCGTCCCAG
CGCACATGTTCGGCGAGGCGGGGCCTGCGAGCGCGGCCACCGAGAATCGGACGGGGGTAGTCTCAAGCTG
GCCGGCCTGCTCTGGTGCCTGGCCTCGCGCCGCCGTGTATCGCCCCGCCCTGGGCGGCAAGGCTGGCCCG
GTCGGCACCAGTTGCGTGAGCGGAAAGATGGCCGCTTCCCGGCCCTGCTGCAGGGAGCTCAAAATGGAGG
ACGCGGCGCTCGGGAGAGCGGGCGGGTGAGTCACCCACACAAAGGAAAAGGGCCTTTCCGTCCTCAGCCG
TCGCTTCATGTGACTCCACGGAGTACCGGGCGCCGTCCAGGCACCTCGATTAGTTCTCGAGCTTTTGGAG
TACGTCGTCTTTAGGTTGGGGGGAGGGGTTTTATGCGATGGAGTTTCCCCACACTGAGTGGGTGGAGACT
GAAGTTAGGCCAGCTTGGCACTTGATGTAATTCTCCTTGGAATTTGCCCTTTTTGAGTTTGGATCTTGGT
TCATTCTCAAGCCTCAGACAGTGGTTCAAAGTTTTTTTCTTCCATTTCAGGTGTCGTGAGGCTAGCACCG
CCACCATGAGATCGTTCTTGCAGCAAGATGTTAATAAGACAAAATCTAGACTAAATGTGTTAAATGGGCT
TGCCAACAATATGGATGATTTGAAGATAAACACCGATATTACTGGTGCTAAAGAAGAACTCCTAGATGAC
AACAATTTTATCTCAGACAAAGAGAGCGGAGTTCATAAGCCAAAAGATTGTCAAACATCATTTCAGAAAA
ATAATACGTTGACTCTGCCTGAAGAACTGTCAAAGGACAAATCTGAAAACGCCTTAAGTGGAGGCCAGTC
TAGTCTATTTATACATGCTGGTGCTCCTACTGTTTCTAGTGAAAACTTTATCTTGCCTAAAGGAGCTGCT
GTTAATGGACCAGTTTCACACTCCTCCTTAACTAAGACTTCCAATATGAATAAAGGCAGTGTTTCATTAA
CCACTGGACAGCCTGTGGATCAGCCAACAACAGAATCTTGTTCAACTTTGAAGGTAGCAGCTGATCTTCA
GCTGTCTACACCACAGAAAGCAAGTCAACACCAAGTTTTATTTTTGTTATCAGATGTAGCACATGCTAAG
AATCCCACCCATTCCAATAAAAAACTACCTACCTCTGCTTCAGTTGGTTGTGACATTCAGAATTCAGTAG
GGAGTAATATAAAGTCAGATGGCACTTTAATAAATCAAGTAGAGGTGGGTGAGGATGGTGAAGATTTATT
GGTGAAAGATGATTGTGTCAATACAGTAACGGGAATTTCCTCAGGTACAGATGGATTTAGGTCAGAAAAT
GATACAAACTGGGATCCCCAAAAAGAGTTCATTCAATTTCTTATGACTAATGAGGAAACAGTAGATAAAG
CTCCACCTCATTCTAAAATAGGTCTAGAAAAAAAAAGAAAGCGAAAAATGGATGTAAGCAAGATAACTCG
TTATACCGAGGATTGCTTTAGTGATTCTAATTGTGTACCCAATAAATCAAAAATGCAAGAAGTAGACTTT
CTAGAACAAAATGAAGAGCTACAAGCAGTAGACTCACAGAAATATGCATTATCAAAAGTGAAGCCTGAAT
CAACTGATGAAGACTTAGAATCTGTGGATGCCTTCCAACATCTAATTTATAACCCAGATAAGTGTGGAGA
AGAGAGTTCACCTGTTCATACTAGCACTTTTCTTTCAAATACCTTAAAAAAGAAATGTGAAGAGAGTGAT
TCTGAGTCACCTGCTACTTTCAGTACCGAAGAGCCATCATTCTACCCCTGTACAAAGTGCAATGTGAATT
TTAGGGAGAAGAAGCACCTCCACAGGCATATGATGTATCATTTAGATGGGAATAGTCACTTTCGCCATCT
TAATGTCCCAAGGCCATATGCTTGTAGAGAATGTGGACGGACATTTCGAGATCGCAATTCACTTCTAAAA
CATATGATTATTCACCAGGAGAGAAGACAGAAGTTGATGGAGGAAATTCGTGAATTGAAAGAACTTCAGG
ATGAAGGAAGAAGTGCACGATTACAGTGTCCTCAGTGTGTGTTTGGTACCAATTGCCCTAAAACATTTGT
GCAACATGCTAAAACCCATGAAAAAGATAAAAGGTACTACTGCTGTGAAGAGTGTAACTTCATGGCAGTG
ACAGAAAATGAATTGGAATGCCATCGAGGCATTGCACATGGGGCAGTGGTAAAATGCCCTATGGTCACTT
CTGATATTGCCCAGAGAAAAACACAAAAAAAGACTTTCATGAAAGACTCTGTAGTAGGATCATCCAAAAA
ATCAGCTACCTACATATGTAAGATGTGTCCTTTTACTACTTCAGCCAAAAGTGTTTTAAAAAAGCACACG
GAGTACTTGCATTCATCATCATGTGTTGATTCATTTGGTAGTCCTCTTGGACTTGATAAAAGAAAAAATG
ACATCCTTGAAGAACCTGTAGATAGTGATAGCACTAAAACATTAACTAAACAACAGTCAACCACATTTCC
AAAGAACTCTGCTTTAAAACAAGATGTGAAGCGAACATTTGGATCAACCTCACAATCAAGTAGTTTTTCA
AAAATTCATAAGCGGCCACACAGAATACAGAAAGCTCGGAAAAGCATTGCCCAATCAGGTGTAAACATGT
GCAATCAAAACAGCTCTCCTCATAAGAATGTTACAATTAAAAGCAGCGTTGACCAAAAACCTAAGTATTT
CCATCAAGCAGCAAAAGAAAAGTCTAATGCCAAGGCAAATAGCCACTATTTGTATAGACACAAATATGAA
AACTATAGGATGATCAAAAAATCAGGTGAATCATATCCTGTGCATTTCAAAAAAGAAGAAGCTAGTTCAT
TAAATTCTTTACACCTGTTTTCATCATCAAGTAATTCTCACAACAATTTTATTTCAGACCCTCATAAGCC
TGACGCCAAAAGGCCTGAAAGCTTCAAAGATCACAGACGTGTAGCTGTAAAGAGAGTAATTAAGGAATCT
AAGAAGGAAAGTTCTGTTGGAGGGGAAGACTTGGATAGCTATCCAGATTTTTTGCATAAAATGACTGTTG
TCGTTTTGCAAAAACTTAATTCTGCTGAAAAGAAAGATAGTTATGAAACAGAAGATGAAAGTTCCTGGGA
TAATGTTGAGTTAGGAGACTACACTACACAGGCCATAGAAGATGAAACCTATAGTGATATTAATCAAGAG
CATGTAAATTTATTCCCTTTATTTAAGAGCAAAGTGGAAGGTCAGGAGCCTGGAGAAAATGCTACTCTTA
GTTATGACCAAAACGATGGCTTTTATTTTGAATACTATGAAGATACTGGAAGTAACAACTTTTTGCATGA
GATACATGATCCTCAGCATTTAGAAACTGCAGATGCTTCATTGTCAAAGCATAGTTCTGTTTTTCATTGG
ACTGATTTGTCTCTTGAGAAGAAATCGTGTCCTTACTGCCCAGCAACATTTGAAACAGGTGTTGGGTTAT
CAAATCATGTCAGGGGGCATCTTCACAGAGCAGGATTAAGCTATGAAGCCCGTCATGTTGTATCACCAGA
ACAAATAGCCACAAGTGACAAAATGCAGCATTTCAAAAGAACTGGCACAGGAACACCTGTTAAACGAGTT
AGAAAAGCTATAGAGAAGTCTGAAACCACTTCTGAACACACTTGTCAGCTCTGTGGTGGTTGGTTTGATA
CTAAAATTGGATTATCAAATCATGTTAGAGGCCACTTGAAAAGACTTGGAAAGACGAAATGGGATGCTCA
CAAATCTCCAATCTGTGTTCTGAATGAGATGATGCAAAATGAAGAAAAATATGAAAAAATCTTAAAGGCA
TTGAACAGTCGTCGTATTATTCCCAGACCATTTGTAGCTCAAAAACTTGCATCAAGTGATGACTTTATAT
CTCAAAATGTTATACCTCTTGAAGCATACCGTAATGGCCTAAAGACTGAAGCTCTGTCAGTGTCTGCATC
AGAAGAAGAAGGGCTGAATTTCTTAAATGAATATGATGAAACAAAACCAGAACTGCCCAGTGGGAAAAAG
AATCAGTCTCTTACACTCATAGAACTTCTTAAAAATAAAAGGATGGGAGAAGAAAGGAATTCTGCTATTT
CTCCTCAAAAGATCCATAATCAGACAGCAAGAAAGAGATTCGTTCAGAAATGCGTTCTTCCATTAAATGA
GGATAGTCCGTTGATGTATCAGCCACAAAAAATGGACTTGACTATGCACTCAGCCTTAGATTGTAAGCAA
AAGAAATCAAGGTCAAGATCTGGAAGCAAGAAGAAAATGCTAACATTACCTCATGGTGCTGACGAGGTTT
ACATTCTCCGATGCAGGTTTTGTGGCCTAGTCTTTCGAGGACCCTTGTCTGTTCAGGAAGACTGGATTAA
GCACTTACAACGACATATTGTAAACGCTAATCTTCCACGGACTGGAGCTGGCATGGTGGAAGTCACGTCA
CTACTTAAAAAGCCTGCCTCCATTACAGAAACTTCATTTTCTCTACTAATGGCCGAAGCAGCTTCATAGT
AATGAACTAGTCCGTAACTTGAAAGTATTTCGATTTCTTGGCTTTATATATCTTGTGGAAAGGACGAGAT
CGAACACAGACGTCCACGCTTACGCGTTAAGTCGACAATCAACCTCTGGATTACAAAATTTGTGAAAGAT
TGACTGGTATTCTTAACTATGTTGCTCCTTTTACGCTATGTGGATACGCTGCTTTAATGCCTTTGTATCA
TGCTATTGCTTCCCGTATGGCTTTCATTTTCTCCTCCTTGTATAAATCCTGGTTGCTGTCTCTTTATGAG
GAGTTGTGGCCCGTTGTCAGGCAACGTGGCGTGGTGTGCACTGTGTTTGCTGACGCAACCCCCACTGGTT
GGGGCATTGCCACCACCTGTCAGCTCCTTTCCGGGACTTTCGCTTTCCCCCTCCCTATTGCCACGGCGGA
ACTCATCGCCGCCTGCCTTGCCCGCTGCTGGACAGGGGCTCGGCTGTTGGGCACTGACAATTCCGTGGTG
TTGTCGGGGAAATCATCGTCCTTTCCTTGGCTGCTCGCCTGTGTTGCCACCTGGATTCTGCGCGGGACGT
CCTTCTGCTACGTCCCTTCGGCCCTCAATCCAGCGGACCTTCCTTCCCGCGGCCTGCTGCCGGCTCTGCG
GCCTCTTCCGCGTCTTCGCCTTCGCCCTCAGACGAGTCGGATCTCCCTTTGGGCCGCCTCCCCGCGTCGA
CTTTAAGACCAATGACTTACAAGGCAGCTGTAGATCTTAGCCACTTTTTAAAAGAAAAGGGGGGACTGGA
AGGGCTAATTCACTCCCAACGAAGACAAGATCTGCTTTTTGCTTGTACTGGGTCTCTCTGGTTAGACCAG
ATCTGAGCCTGGGAGCTCTCTGGCTAACTAGGGAACCCACTGCTTAAGCCTCAATAAAGCTTGCCTTGAG
TGCTTCAAGTAGTGTGTGCCCGTCTGTTGTGTGACTCTGGTAACTAGAGATCCCTCAGACCCTTTTAGTC
AGTGTGGAAAATCTCTAGCAGTACGTATAGTAGTTCATGTCATCTTATTATTCAGTATTTATAACTTGCA
AAGAAATGAATATCAGAGAGTGAGAGGAACTTGTTTATTGCAGCTTATAATGGTTACAAATAAAGCAATA
GCATCACAAATTTCACAAATAAAGCATTTTTTTCACTGCATTCTAGTTGTGGTTTGTCCAAACTCATCAA
TGTATCTTATCATGTCTGGCTCTAGCTATCCCGCCCCTAACTCCGCCCATCCCGCCCCTAACTCCGCCCA
GTTCCGCCCATTCTCCGCCCCATGGCTGACTAATTTTTTTTATTTATGCAGAGGCCGAGGCCGCCTCGGC
CTCTGAGCTATTCCAGAAGTAGTGAGGAGGCTTTTTTGGAGGCCTAGGGACGTACCCAATTCGCCCTATA
GTGAGTCGTATTACGCGCGCTCACTGGCCGTCGTTTTACAACGTCGTGACTGGGAAAACCCTGGCGTTAC
CCAACTTAATCGCCTTGCAGCACATCCCCCTTTCGCCAGCTGGCGTAATAGCGAAGAGGCCCGCACCGAT
CGCCCTTCCCAACAGTTGCGCAGCCTGAATGGCGAATGGG
[124 nt withheld, positions 6761-6884]
C
[91 nt withheld, positions 6886-6976]
A
[49 nt withheld, positions 6978-7026]
CCTTTGACGTTGGAGTCCACGTTCTTT
[37 nt withheld, positions 7054-7090]
ACCCTATCTCGGTCTATTCTTTTGATTTATAAGGGATTTTGCCGATTTCGGCCTATTGGTTAAAAAATGA
GCTGATTTAACAAAAATTTAACGCGAATTTTAACAAAATATTAACGCTTACAATTTAGGTGGCACTTTTC
GGGGAAATGTGCGCGGAACCCCTATTTGTTTATTTTTCTAAATACATTCAAATATGTATCCGCTCATGAG
ACAATAACCCTGATAAATGCTTCAATAATATTGAAAAAGGAAGAGTATGAGTATTCAACATTTCCGTGTC
GCCCTTATTCCCTTTTTTGCGGCATTTTGCCTTCCTGTTTTTGCTCACCCAGAAACGCTGGTGAAAGTAA
AAGATGCTGAAGATCAGTTGGGTGCACGAGTGGGTTACATCGAACTGGATCTCAACAGCGGTAAGATCCT
TGAGAGTTTTCGCCCCGAAGAACGTTTTCCAATGATGAGCACTTTTAAAGTTCTGCTATGTGGCGCGGTA
TTATCCCGTATTGACGCCGGGCAAGAGCAACTCGGTCGCCGCATACACTATTCTCAGAATGACTTGGTTG
AGTACTCACCAGTCACAGAAAAGCATCTTACGGATGGCATGACAGTAAGAGAATTATGCAGTGCTGCCAT
AACCATGAGTGATAACACTGCGGCCAACTTACTTCTGACAACGATCGGAGGACCGAAGGAGCTAACCGCT
TTTTTGCACAACATGGGGGATCATGTAACTCGCCTTGATCGTTGGGAACCGGAGCTGAATGAAGCCATAC
CAAACGACGAGCGTGACACCACGATGCCTGTAGCAATGGCAACAACGTTGCGCAAACTATTAACTGGCGA
ACTACTTACTCTAGCTTCCCGGCAACAATTAATAGACTGGATGGAGGCGGATAAAGTTGCAGGACCACTT
CTGCGCTCGGCCCTTCCGGCTGGCTGGTTTATTGCTGATAAATCTGGAGCCGGTGAGCGTGGGTCTCGCG
GTATCATTGCAGCACTGGGGCCAGATGGTAAGCCCTCCCGTATCGTAGTTATCTACACGACGGGGAGTCA
GGCAACTATGGATGAACGAAATAGACAGATCGCTGAGATAGGTGCCTCACTGATTAAGCATTGGTAACTG
TCAGACCAAGTTTACTCATATATACTTTAGATTGATTTAAAACTTCATTTTTAATTTAAAAGGATCTAGG
TGAAGATCCTTTTTGATAATCTCATGACCAAAATCCCTTAACGTGAGTTTTCGTTCCACTGAGCGTCAGA
CCCCGTAGAAAAGATCAAAGGATCTTCTTGAGATCCTTTTTTTCTGCGCGTAATCTGCTGCTTGCAAACA
AAAAAACCACCGCTACCAGCGGTGGTTTGTTTGCCGGATCAAGAGCTACCAACTCTTTTTCCGAAGGTAA
CTGGCTTCAGCAGAGCGCAGATACCAAATACTGTTCTTCTAGTGTAGCCGTAGTTAGGCCACCACTTCAA
GAACTCTGTAGCACCGCCTACATACCTCGCTCTGCTAATCCTGTTACCAGTGGCTGCTGCCAGTGGCGAT
AAGTCGTGTCTTACCGGGTTGGACTCAAGACGATAGTTACCGGATAAGGCGCAGCGGTCGGGCTGAACGG
GGGGTTCGTGCACACAGCCCAGCTTGGAGCGAACGACCTACACCGAACTGAGATACCTACAGCGTGAGCT
ATGAGAAAGCGCCACGCTTCCCGAAGGGAGAAAGGCGGACAGGTATCCGGTAAGCGGCAGGGTCGGAACA
GGAGAGCGCACGAGGGAGCTTCCAGGGGGAAACGCCTGGTATCTTTATAGTCCTGTCGGGTTTCGCCACC
TCTGACTTGAGCGTCGATTTTTGTGATGCTCGTCAGGGGGGCGGAGCCTATGGAAAAACGCCAGCAACGC
GGCCTTTTTACGGTTCCTGGCCTTTTGCTGGCCTTTTGCTCACATGTTCTTTCCTGCGTTATCCCCTGAT
TCTGTGGATAACCGTATTACCGCCTTTGAGTGAGCTGATACCGCTCGCCGCAGCCGAACGACCGAGCGCA
GCGAGTCAGTGAGCGAGGAAGCGGAAGAGCGCCCAATACGCAAACCGCCTCTCCCCGCGCGTTGGCCGAT
TCATTAATGCAGCTGGCACGACAGGTTTCCCGACTGGAAAGCGGGCAGTGAGCGCAACGCAATTAATGTG
AGTTAGCTCACTCATTAGGCACCCCAGGCTTTACACTTTATGCTTCCGGCTCGTATGTTGTGTGGAATTG
TGAGCGGATAACAATTTCACACAGGAAACAGCTATGACCATGATTACGCCAAGCGCGCAATTAACCCTCA
CTAAAGGGAACAAAAGCTGGAGCTGCAAGCTTAATGTAGTCTTATGCAATACTCTTGTAGTCTTGCAACA
TGGTAACGATGAGTTAGCAACATGCCTTACAAGGAGAGAAAAAGCACCGTGCATGCCGATTGGTGGAAGT
AAGGTGGTACGATCGTGCCTTATTAGGAAGGCAACAGACGGGTCTGACATGGATTGGACGAACCACTGAA
TTGCCGCATTGCAGAGATATTGTATTTAAGTGCCTAGCTCGATACATAAACGGGTCTCTCTGGTTAGACC
AGATCTGAGCCTGGGAGCTCTCTGGCTAACTAGGGAACCCACTGCTTAAGCCTCAATAAAGCTTGCCTTG
AGTGCTTCAAGTAGTGTGTGCCCGTCTGTTGTGTGACTCTGGTAACTAGAGATCCCTCAGACCCTTTTAG
TCAGTGTGGAAAATCTCTAGCAGTGGCGCCCGAACAGGGACTTGAAAGCGAAAGGGAAACCAGAGGAGCT
CTCTCGACGCAGGACTCGGCTTGCTGAAGCGCGCACGGCAAGAGGCGAGGGGCGGCGACTGGTGAGTACG
CCAAAAATTTTGACTAGCGGAGGCTAGAAGGAGAGAGATGGGTGCGAGAGCGTCAGTATTAAGCGGGGGA
GAATTAGATCGCGATGGGAAAAAATTCGGTTAAGGCCAGGGGGAAAGAAAAAATATAAATTAAAACATAT
AGTATGGGCAAGCAGGGAGCTAGAACGATTCGCAGTTAATCCTGGCCTGTTAGAAACATCAGAAGGCTGT
AGACAAATACTGGGACAGCTACAACCATCCCTTCAGACAGGATCAGAAGAACTTAGATCATTATATAATA
CAGTAGCAACCCTCTATTGTGTGCATCAAAGGATAGAGATAAAAGACACCAAGGAAGCTTTAGACAAGAT
AGAGGAAGAGCAAAACAAAAGTAAGACCACCGCACAGCAAGCGGCCGCTGATCTTCAGACCTGGAGGAGG
AGATATGAGGGACAATTGGAGAAGTGAATTATATAAATATAAAGTAGTAAAAATTGAACCATTAGGAGTA
GCACCCACCAAGGCAAAGAGAAGAGTGGTGCAGAGAGAAAAAAGAGCAGTGGGAATAGGAGCTTTGTTCC
TTGGGTTCTTGGGAGCAGCAGGAAGCACTATGGGCGCAGCGTCAATGACGCTGACGGTACAGGCCAGACA
ATTATTGTCTGGTATAGTGCAGCAGCAGAACAATTTGCTGAGGGCTATTGAGGCGCAACAGCATCTGTTG
CAACTCACAGTCTGGGGCATCAAGCAGCTCCAGGCAAGAATCCTGGCTGTGGAAAGATACCTAAAGGATC
AACAGCTCCTGGGGATTTGGGGTTGCTCTGGAAAACTCATTTGCACCACTGCTGTGCCTTGGAATGCTAG
TTGGAGTAATAAATCTCTGGAACAGATTTGGAATCACACGACCTGGATGGAGTGGGACAGAGAAATTAAC
AATTACACAAGCTTAATACACTCCTTAATTGAAGAATCGCAAAACCAGCAAGAAAAGAATGAACAAGAAT
TATTGGAATTAGATAAATGGGCAAGTTTGTGGAATTGGTTTAACATAACAAATTGGCTGTGGTATATAAA
ATTATTCATAATGATAGTAGGAGGCTTGGTAGGTTTAAGAATAGTTTTTGCTGTACTTTCTATAGTGAAT
AGAGTTAGGCAGGGATATTCACCATTATCGTTTCAGACCCACCTCCCAACCCCGAGGGGACCCATGCATT
GCATCTCAATTAGTCAGCAACCAGGTGTGGAAAGTCCCCAGGCTCCCCAGCAGGCAGAAGTATGCAAAGC
ATGCGTCTCAATTAGTCAGCAACCATAGTCCCGCCCCTAACTCCGCCCATCCCGCCCCTAACTCCGCCCA
GTTCCGCCCATTCTCCGCCCCATGGCTGACTAATTTTTTTTATTTATGCAGAGGCCGAGGCCGCCTCGGC
CTCTGAGCTATTCCAGAAGTAGTGAGGAGGCTTTTTTGGAGGCCTAGGCTTTTGCAAAAAGCTTTCTAGA
GGTACCACCGGAGCTTACCATGACCGAGTACAAGCCCACGGTGCGCCTCGCCACCCGCGACGACGTCCCC
AGGGCCGTACGCACCCTCGCCGCCGCGTTCGCCGACTACCCCGCCACGCGCCACACCGTCGATCCGGACC
GCCACATCGAGCGGGTCACCGAGCTGCAAGAACTCTTCCTCACGCGCGTCGGGCTCGACATCGGCAAGGT
GTGGGTCGCGGACGACGGCGCCGCCGTGGCGGTCTGGACCACGCCGGAGAGCGTCGAAGCGGGGGCGGTG
TTCGCCGAGATCGGCCCGCGCATGGCCGAGTTGAGCGGTTCCCGGCTGGCCGCGCAGCAACAGATGGAAG
GCCTCCTGGCGCCGCACCGGCCCAAGGAGCCCGCGTGGTTCCTGGCCACCGTCGGCGTCTCGCCCGACCA
CCAGGGCAAGGGTCTGGGCAGCGCCGTCGTGCTCCCCGGAGTGGAGGCGGCCGAGCGCGCCGGGGTGCCC
GCCTTCCTGGAGACCTCCGCGCCCCGCAACCTCCCCTTCTACGAGCGGCTCGGCTTCACCGTCACCGCCG
ACGTCGAGGTGCCCGAAGGACCGCGCACCTGGTGCATGACCCGCAAGCCCGGTGCCAGTTAACGAATTCT
AGATCTTGAGACAAATGGCAGTATTCATCCACAATTTTAAAAGAAAAGGGGGGATTGGGGGGTACAGTGC
AGGGGAAAGAATAGTAGACATAATAGCAACAGACATACAAACTAAAGAATTACAAAAACAAATTACAAAA
ATTCAAAATTTTCGGGTTTATTACAGGGACAGCAGAGATCCACTTTGGCGCCGGCTCGAGGCCTGCAGGT
GCAAAGATGGATAAAGTTTTAAACAGAGAGGAATCTTTGCAGCTAATGGACCTTCTAGGTCTTGAAAGGA
GTGGGAATT
