>Addgene plasmid #142046 | TFORF2358 | depositor partial sequence | sequence record 278275 | Insert
ACCGCCACCATGAGATCGTTCTTGCAGCAAGATGTTAATAAGACAAAATCTAGACTAAATGTGTTAAATG
GGCTTGCCAACAATATGGATGATTTGAAGATAAACACCGATATTACTGGTGCTAAAGAAGAACTCCTAGA
TGACAACAATTTTATCTCAGACAAAGAGAGCGGAGTTCATAAGCCAAAAGATTGTCAAACATCATTTCAG
AAAAATAATACGTTGACTCTGCCTGAAGAACTGTCAAAGGACAAATCTGAAAACGCCTTAAGTGGAGGCC
AGTCTAGTCTATTTATACATGCTGGTGCTCCTACTGTTTCTAGTGAAAACTTTATCTTGCCTAAAGGAGC
TGCTGTTAATGGACCAGTTTCACACTCCTCCTTAACTAAGACTTCCAATATGAATAAAGGCAGTGTTTCA
TTAACCACTGGACAGCCTGTGGATCAGCCAACAACAGAATCTTGTTCAACTTTGAAGGTAGCAGCTGATC
TTCAGCTGTCTACACCACAGAAAGCAAGTCAACACCAAGTTTTATTTTTGTTATCAGATGTAGCACATGC
TAAGAATCCCACCCATTCCAATAAAAAACTACCTACCTCTGCTTCAGTTGGTTGTGACATTCAGAATTCA
GTAGGGAGTAATATAAAGTCAGATGGCACTTTAATAAATCAAGTAGAGGTGGGTGAGGATGGTGAAGATT
TATTGGTGAAAGATGATTGTGTCAATACAGTAACGGGAATTTCCTCAGGTACAGATGGATTTAGGTCAGA
AAATGATACAAACTGGGATCCCCAAAAAGAGTTCATTCAATTTCTTATGACTAATGAGGAAACAGTAGAT
AAAGCTCCACCTCATTCTAAAATAGGTCTAGAAAAAAAAAGAAAGCGAAAAATGGATGTAAGCAAGATAA
CTCGTTATACCGAGGATTGCTTTAGTGATTCTAATTGTGTACCCAATAAATCAAAAATGCAAGAAGTAGA
CTTTCTAGAACAAAATGAAGAGCTACAAGCAGTAGACTCACAGAAATATGCATTATCAAAAGTGAAGCCT
GAATCAACTGATGAAGACTTAGAATCTGTGGATGCCTTCCAACATCTAATTTATAACCCAGATAAGTGTG
GAGAAGAGAGTTCACCTGTTCATACTAGCACTTTTCTTTCAAATACCTTAAAAAAGAAATGTGAAGAGAG
TGATTCTGAGTCACCTGCTACTTTCAGTACCGAAGAGCCATCATTCTACCCCTGTACAAAGTGCAATGTG
AATTTTAGGGAGAAGAAGCACCTCCACAGGCATATGATGTATCATTTAGATGGGAATAGTCACTTTCGCC
ATCTTAATGTCCCAAGGCCATATGCTTGTAGAGAATGTGGACGGACATTTCGAGATCGCAATTCACTTCT
AAAACATATGATTATTCACCAGGAGAGAAGACAGAAGTTGATGGAGGAAATTCGTGAATTGAAAGAACTT
CAGGATGAAGGAAGAAGTGCACGATTACAGTGTCCTCAGTGTGTGTTTGGTACCAATTGCCCTAAAACAT
TTGTGCAACATGCTAAAACCCATGAAAAAGATAAAAGGTACTACTGCTGTGAAGAGTGTAACTTCATGGC
AGTGACAGAAAATGAATTGGAATGCCATCGAGGCATTGCACATGGGGCAGTGGTAAAATGCCCTATGGTC
ACTTCTGATATTGCCCAGAGAAAAACACAAAAAAAGACTTTCATGAAAGACTCTGTAGTAGGATCATCCA
AAAAATCAGCTACCTACATATGTAAGATGTGTCCTTTTACTACTTCAGCCAAAAGTGTTTTAAAAAAGCA
CACGGAGTACTTGCATTCATCATCATGTGTTGATTCATTTGGTAGTCCTCTTGGACTTGATAAAAGAAAA
AATGACATCCTTGAAGAACCTGTAGATAGTGATAGCACTAAAACATTAACTAAACAACAGTCAACCACAT
TTCCAAAGAACTCTGCTTTAAAACAAGATGTGAAGCGAACATTTGGATCAACCTCACAATCAAGTAGTTT
TTCAAAAATTCATAAGCGGCCACACAGAATACAGAAAGCTCGGAAAAGCATTGCCCAATCAGGTGTAAAC
ATGTGCAATCAAAACAGCTCTCCTCATAAGAATGTTACAATTAAAAGCAGCGTTGACCAAAAACCTAAGT
ATTTCCATCAAGCAGCAAAAGAAAAGTCTAATGCCAAGGCAAATAGCCACTATTTGTATAGACACAAATA
TGAAAACTATAGGATGATCAAAAAATCAGGTGAATCATATCCTGTGCATTTCAAAAAAGAAGAAGCTAGT
TCATTAAATTCTTTACACCTGTTTTCATCATCAAGTAATTCTCACAACAATTTTATTTCAGACCCTCATA
AGCCTGACGCCAAAAGGCCTGAAAGCTTCAAAGATCACAGACGTGTAGCTGTAAAGAGAGTAATTAAGGA
ATCTAAGAAGGAAAGTTCTGTTGGAGGGGAAGACTTGGATAGCTATCCAGATTTTTTGCATAAAATGACT
GTTGTCGTTTTGCAAAAACTTAATTCTGCTGAAAAGAAAGATAGTTATGAAACAGAAGATGAAAGTTCCT
GGGATAATGTTGAGTTAGGAGACTACACTACACAGGCCATAGAAGATGAAACCTATAGTGATATTAATCA
AGAGCATGTAAATTTATTCCCTTTATTTAAGAGCAAAGTGGAAGGTCAGGAGCCTGGAGAAAATGCTACT
CTTAGTTATGACCAAAACGATGGCTTTTATTTTGAATACTATGAAGATACTGGAAGTAACAACTTTTTGC
ATGAGATACATGATCCTCAGCATTTAGAAACTGCAGATGCTTCATTGTCAAAGCATAGTTCTGTTTTTCA
TTGGACTGATTTGTCTCTTGAGAAGAAATCGTGTCCTTACTGCCCAGCAACATTTGAAACAGGTGTTGGG
TTATCAAATCATGTCAGGGGGCATCTTCACAGAGCAGGATTAAGCTATGAAGCCCGTCATGTTGTATCAC
CAGAACAAATAGCCACAAGTGACAAAATGCAGCATTTCAAAAGAACTGGCACAGGAACACCTGTTAAACG
AGTTAGAAAAGCTATAGAGAAGTCTGAAACCACTTCTGAACACACTTGTCAGCTCTGTGGTGGTTGGTTT
GATACTAAAATTGGATTATCAAATCATGTTAGAGGCCACTTGAAAAGACTTGGAAAGACGAAATGGGATG
CTCACAAATCTCCAATCTGTGTTCTGAATGAGATGATGCAAAATGAAGAAAAATATGAAAAAATCTTAAA
GGCATTGAACAGTCGTCGTATTATTCCCAGACCATTTGTAGCTCAAAAACTTGCATCAAGTGATGACTTT
ATATCTCAAAATGTTATACCTCTTGAAGCATACCGTAATGGCCTAAAGACTGAAGCTCTGTCAGTGTCTG
CATCAGAAGAAGAAGGGCTGAATTTCTTAAATGAATATGATGAAACAAAACCAGAACTGCCCAGTGGGAA
AAAGAATCAGTCTCTTACACTCATAGAACTTCTTAAAAATAAAAGGATGGGAGAAGAAAGGAATTCTGCT
ATTTCTCCTCAAAAGATCCATAATCAGACAGCAAGAAAGAGATTCGTTCAGAAATGCGTTCTTCCATTAA
ATGAGGATAGTCCGTTGATGTATCAGCCACAAAAAATGGACTTGACTATGCACTCAGCCTTAGATTGTAA
GCAAAAGAAATCAAGGTCAAGATCTGGAAGCAAGAAGAAAATGCTAACATTACCTCATGGTGCTGACGAG
GTTTACATTCTCCGATGCAGGTTTTGTGGCCTAGTCTTTCGAGGACCCTTGTCTGTTCAGGAAGACTGGA
TTAAGCACTTACAACGACATATTGTAAACGCTAATCTTCCACGGACTGGAGCTGGCATGGTGGAAGTCAC
GTCACTACTTAAAAAGCCTGCCTCCATTACAGAAACTTCATTTTCTCTACTAATGGCCGAAGCAGCTTCA
TAGTAATGAACTAGTCCGTAACTTGAAAGTATTTCGATTTCTTGGCTTTATATATCTTGTGGAAAGGACG
AGATCGAACACAGACGTCCACGCTT
