>Addgene plasmid #142046 | TFORF2358 | depositor partial sequence | sequence record 278276 | Barcode
GATCGAACACAGACGTCCACGCTT
